>Addgene plasmid #183978 | LIPS:SDC101a-A08:C34411 | addgene full sequence | sequence record 361418 | Addgene NGS Result
GATGATAAATCTACCATCGGTGGAGGCGCAGGCGGGGCTGGCGGCGGAGGCGGAGGCGGAGGTGGTGGCG
GTGATGCAGACGGCGGTTTAGGCTCAAATGTCTCTTTAGGCAACACAGTCGGCACCTCAACTATTGTACT
GGTTTCGGGCGCCGTTTTTGGTTTGACCGGTCTGAGACGAGTGCGATTTTTTTCGTTTCTAATAGCTTCC
AACAATTGTTGTCTGTCGTCTAAAGGTGCAGCGGGTTGAGGTTCCGTCGGCATTGGTGGAGCGGGCGGCA
ATTCAGACATCGATGGTGGTGGTGGTGGTGGAGGCGCTGGAATGTTAGGCACGGGAGAAGGTGGTGGCGG
CGGTGCCGCCGGTATAATTTGTTCTGGTTTAGTTTGTTCGCGCACGATTGTGGGCACCGGCGCAGGCGCC
GCTGGCTGCACAACGGAAGGTCGTCTGCTTCGAGGCAGCGCTTGGGGTGGTGGCAATTCAATATTATAAT
TGGAATACAAATCGTAAAAATCTGCTATAAGCATTGTAATTTCGCTATCGTTTACCGTGCCGATATTTAA
CAACCGCTCAATGTAAGCAATTGTATTGTAAAGAGATTGTCTCAAGCTCGCACGCCGATAACAAGCCTTT
TCATTTTTACTACAGCATTGTAGTGGCGAGACACTTCGCTGTCGTCGACGTACATGTATGCTTTGTTGTC
AAAAACGTCGTTGGCAAGCTTTAAAATATTTAAAAGAACATCTCTGTTCAGCACCACTGTGTTGTCGTAA
ATGTTGTTTTTGATAATTTGCGCTTCCGCAGTATCGACACGTTCAAAAAATTGATGCGCATCAATTTTGT
TGTTCCTATTATTGAATAAATAAGATTGTACAGATTCATATCTACGATTCGTCATGGCCACCACAAATGC
TACGCTGCAAACGCTGGTACAATTTTACGAAAACTGCAAAAACGTCAAAACTCGGTATAAAATAATCAAC
GGGCGCTTTGGCAAAATATCTATTTTATCGCACAAGCCCACTAGCAAATTGTATTTGCAGAAAACAATTT
CGGCGCACAATTTTAACGCTGACGAAATAAAAGTTCACCAGTTAATGAGCGACCACCCAAATTTTATAAA
AATCTATTTTAATCACGGTTCCATCAACAACCAAGTGATCGTGATGGACTACATTGACTGTCCCGATTTA
TTTGAAACACTACAAATTAAAGGCGAGCTTTCGTACCAACTTGTTAGCAATATTATTAGACAGCTGTGTG
AAGCGCTCAACGATTTGCACAAGCACAATTTCATACACAACGACATAAAACTCGAAAATGTCTTATATTT
CGAAGCACTTGATCGCGTGTATGTTTGCGATTACGGATTGTGCAAACACGAAAACTCACTTAGCGTGCAC
GACGGCACGTTGGAGTATTTTAGTCCGGAAAAAATTCGACACCACAACTATGCACGTTCGTTTGACTGGT
ACGCCGTCGGCGTGTTAACATACAAGTTGCTAACCGGCGGCCAATTCGTAATCATGGTCATAGCTGTTTC
CTGTGTGAAATTGTTATCCGCTCACAATTCCACACAACATACGAGCCGGAAGCATAAAGTGTAAAGCCTG
GGGTGCCTAATGAGTGAGCTAACTCACATTAATTGCGTTGCGCTCACTGCCCGCTTTCCAGTCGGGAAAC
CTGTCGTGCCAGCTGCATTAATGAATCGGCCAACGCGCGGGGAGAGGCGGTTTGCGTATTGGGCGCTCTT
CCGCTTCCTCGCTCACTGACTCGCTGCGCTCGGTCGTTCGGCTGCGGCGAGCGGTATCAGCTCACTCAAA
GGCGGTAATACGGTTATCCACAGAATCAGGGGATAACGCAGGAAAGAACATGTGAGCAAAAGGCCAGCAA
AAGGCCAGGAACCGTAAAAAGGCCGCGTTGCTGGCGTTTTTCCATAGGCTCCGCCCCCCTGACGAGCATC
ACAAAAATCGACGCTCAAGTCAGAGGTGGCGAAACCCGACAGGACTATAAAGATACCAGGCGTTTCCCCC
TGGAAGCTCCCTCGTGCGCTCTCCTGTTCCGACCCTGCCGCTTACCGGATACCTGTCCGCCTTTCTCCCT
TCGGGAAGCGTGGCGCTTTCTCATAGCTCACGCTGTAGGTATCTCAGTTCGGTGTAGGTCGTTCGCTCCA
AGCTGGGCTGTGTGCACGAACCCCCCGTTCAGCCCGACCGCTGCGCCTTATCCGGTAACTATCGTCTTGA
GTCCAACCCGGTAAGACACGACTTATCGCCACTGGCAGCAGCCACTGGTAACAGGATTAGCAGAGCGAGG
TATGTAGGCGGTGCTACAGAGTTCTTGAAGTGGTGGCCTAACTACGGCTACACTAGAAGAACAGTATTTG
GTATCTGCGCTCTGCTGAAGCCAGTTACCTTCGGAAAAAGAGTTGGTAGCTCTTGATCCGGCAAACAAAC
CACCGCTGGTAGCGGTGGTTTTTTTGTTTGCAAGCAGCAGATTACGCGCAGAAAAAAAGGATCTCAAGAA
GATCCTTTGATCTTTTCTACGGGGTCTGACGCTCAGTGGAACGAAAACTCACGTTAAGGGATTTTGGTCA
TGAGATTATCAAAAAGGATCTTCACCTAGATCCTTTTAAATTAAAAATGAAGTTTTAAATCAATCTAAAG
TATATATGAGTAAACTTGGTCTGACAGTTACCAATGCTTAATCAGTGAGGCACCTATCTCAGCGATCTGT
CTATTTCGTTCATCCATAGTTGCCTGACTCCCCGTCGTGTAGATAACTACGATACGGGAGGGCTTACCAT
CTGGCCCCAGTGCTGCAATGATACCGCGAGACCCACGCTCACCGGCTCCAGATTTATCAGCAATAAACCA
GCCAGCCGGAAGGGCCGAGCGCAGAAGTGGTCCTGCAACTTTATCCGCCTCCATCCAGTCTATTAATTGT
TGCCGGGAAGCTAGAGTAAGTAGTTCGCCAGTTAATAGTTTGCGCAACGTTGTTGCCATTGCTACAGGCA
TCGTGGTGTCACGCTCGTCGTTTGGTATGGCTTCATTCAGCTCCGGTTCCCAACGATCAAGGCGAGTTAC
ATGATCCCCCATGTTGTGCAAAAAAGCGGTTAGCTCCTTCGGTCCTCCGATCGTTGTCAGAAGTAAGTTG
GCCGCAGTGTTATCACTCATGGTTATGGCAGCACTGCATAATTCTCTTACTGTCATGCCATCCGTAAGAT
GCTTTTCTGTGACTGGTGAGTACTCAACCAAGTCATTCTGAGAATAGTGTATGCGGCGACCGAGTTGCTC
TTGCCCGGCGTCAATACGGGATAATACCGCGCCACATAGCAGAACTTTAAAAGTGCTCATCATTGGAAAA
CGTTCTTCGGGGCGAAAACTCTCAAGGATCTTACCGCTGTTGAGATCCAGTTCGATGTAACCCACTCGTG
CACCCAACTGATCTTCAGCATCTTTTACTTTCACCAGCGTTTCTGGGTGAGCAAAAACAGGAAGGCAAAA
TGCCGCAAAAAAGGGAATAAGGGCGACACGGAAATGTTGAATACTCATACTCTTCCTTTTTCAATATTAT
TGAAGCATTTATCAGGGTTATTGTCTCATGAGCGGATACATATTTGAATGTATTTAGAAAAATAAACAAA
TAGGGGTTCCGCGCACATTTCCCCGAAAAGTGCCACCTGACGTCTAAGAAACCATTATTATCATGACATT
AACCTATAAAAATAGGCGTATCACGAGGCCCTTTCGTCTCGCGCGTTTCGGTGATGACGGTGAAAACCTC
TGACACATGCAGCTCCCGGAGACGGTCACAGCTTGTCTGTAAGCGGATGCCGGGAGCAGACAAGCCCGTC
AGGGCGCGTCAGCGGGTGTTGGCGGGTGTCGGGGCTGGCTTAACTATGCGGCATCAGAGCAGATTGTACT
GAGAGTGCACCATATGCGGTGTGAAATACCGCACAGATGCGTAAGGAGAAAATACCGCATCAGGCGCCAT
TCGCCATTCAGGCTGCGCAACTGTTGGGAAGGGCGATCGGTGCGGGCCTCTTCGCTATTACGCCAGCTGG
CGAAAGGGGGATGTGCTGCAAGGCGATTAAGTTGGGTAACGCCAGGGTTTTCCCAGTCACGACGTTGTAA
AACGACGGCCAGTGCCAAGCTTGGCTCGTAAAGCGAGTTGAAGGATCATATTTAGTTGCGTTTATGAGAT
AAGATTGAAAGCACGTGTAAAATGTTTCCCGCGCGTTGGCACAACTATTTACAATGCGGCCAAGTTATAA
AAGATTCTAATCTGATATGTTTTAAAACACCTTTGCGGCCCGAGTTGTTTGCGTACGTGACTAGCGAAGA
AGATATGTGGACCGCAGAACAGATAGTAAAACAAAACCCTAGTATTGGAGCAATAATCGATTTAACCAAC
ACGTCTAAATATTATGATGGTGTGCATTTTTTGCGGGCGGGCCTGTTATACAAAAAAATTCAAGTACCTG
GCCAGACTTTGCCGCCTGAAAGCATAGTTCAAGAATTTATTGACACGGTAAAAGAATTTACAGAAAAGTG
TCCCGGCATGTTGGTGGGCGTGCACTGCACACACGGTATTAATCGCACCGGTTACATGGTGTGCAGATAT
TTAATGCACACCCTGGGTATTGCGCCGCAGGAAGCCATAGATAGATTCGAAAAAGCCAGAGGTCACAAAA
TTGAAAGACAAAATTACGTTCAAGATTTATTAATTTAATTAATATTATTTGCATTCTTTAACAAATACTT
TATCCTATTTTCAAATTGTTGCGCTTCTTCCAGCGAACCAAAACTATGCTTCGCTTGCTCCGTTTAGCTT
GTAGCCGATCAGTGGCGTTGTTCCAATCGACGGTAGGATTAGGCCGGATATTCTCCACCACAATGTTGGC
AACGTTGATGTTACGTTTATGCTTTTGGTTTTCCACGTACGTCTTTTGGCCGGTAATAGCCGTAAACGTA
GTGCCGTCGCGCGTCACGCACAACACCGGATGTTTGCGCTTGTCCGCGGGGTATTGAACCGCGCGATCCG
ACAAATCCACCACTTTGGCAACTAAATCGGTGACCTGCGCGTCTTTTTTCTGCATTATTTCGTCTTTCTT
TTGCATGGTTTCCTGGAAGCCGGTGTACATGCGGTTTAGATCAGTCATGACGCGCGTGACCTGCAAATCT
TTGGCCTCGATCTGCTTGTCCTTGATGGCAACGATGCGTTCAATAAACTCTTGTTTTTTAACAAGTTCCT
CGGTTTTTTGCGCCACCACCGCTTGCAGCGCGTTTGTGTGCTCGGTGAATGTCGCAATCAGCTTAGTCAC
CAACTGTTTGCTCTCCTCCTCCCGTTGTTTGATCGCGGGATCGTACTTGCCGGTGCAGAGCACTTGAGGA
ATTACTTCTTCTAAAAGCCATTCTTGTAATTCTATGGCGTAAGGCAATTTGGACTTCATAATCAGCTGAA
TCACGCCGGATTTAGTAATGAGCACTGTATGCGGCTGCAAATACAGCGGGTCGCCCCTTTTCACGACGCT
GTTAGAGGTAGGGCCCCCATTTTGGATGGTCTGCTCAAATAACGATTTGTATTTATTGTCTACATGAACA
CGTATAGCTTTATCACAAACTGTATATTTTAAACTGTTAGCGACGTCCTTGGCCACGAACCGGACCTGTT
GGTCGCGCTCTAGCACGTACCGCAGGTTGAACGTATCTTCTCCAAATTTAAATTCTCCAATTTTAACGCG
AGCCATTTTGATACACGTGTGTCGATTTTGCAACAACTATTGTTTTTTAACGCAAACTAAACTTATTGTG
GTAAGCAATAATTAAATATGGGGGAACATGCGCCGCTACAACACTCGTCGTTATGAACGCAGACGGCGCC
GGTCTCGGCGCAAGCGGCTAAAACGTGTTGCGCGTTCAACGCGGCAAACATCGCAAAAGCCAATAGTACA
GTTTTGATTTGCATATTAACGGCGATTTTTTAAATTATCTTATTTAATAAATAGTTATGACGCCTACAAC
TCCCCGCCCGCGTTGACTCGCTGCACCTCGAGCAGTTCGTTGACGCCTTCCTCCGTGTGGCCGAACACGT
CGAGCGGGTGGTCGATGACCAGCGGCGTGCCGCACGCGACGCACAAGTATCTGTACACCGAATGATCGTC
GGGCGAAGGCACGTCGGCCTCCAAGTGGCAATATTGGCAAATTCGAAAATATATACAGTTGGGTTGTTTG
CGCATATCTATCGTGGCGTTGGGCATGTACGTCCGAACGTTGATTTGCATGCAAGCCGAAATTAAATCAT
TGCGATTAGTGCGATTAAAACGTTGTACATCCTCGCTTTTAATCATGCCGTCGATTAAATCGCGCAATCG
AGTCAAGTGATCAAAGTGTGGAATAATGTTTTCTTTGTATTCCCGAGTCAAGCGCAGCGCGTATTTTAAC
AAACTAGCCATCTTGTAAGTTAGTTTCATTTAATGCAACTTTATCCAATAATATATTATGTATCGCACGT
CAAGAATTAACAATGCGCCCGTTGTCGCATCTCAACACGACTATGATAGAGATCAAATAAAGCGCGAATT
AAATAGCTTGCGACGCAACGTGCACGATCTGTGCACGCGTTCCGGCACGAGCTTTGATTGTAATAAGTTT
TTACGAAGCGATGACATGACCCCCGTAGTGACAACGATCACGCCCAAAAGAACTGCCGACTACAAAATTA
CCGAGTATGTCGGTGACGTTAAAACTATTAAGCCATCCAATCGACCGTTAGTCGAATCAGGACCGCTGGT
GCGAGAAGCCGCGAAGTATGGCGAATGCATCGTATAACGTGTGGAGTCCGCTCATTAGAGCGTCATGTTT
AGACAAGAAAGCTACATATTTAATTGATCCCGATGATTTTATTGATAAATTGACCCTAACTCCATACACG
GTATTCTACAATGGCGGGGTTTTGGTCAAAATTTCCGGACTGCGATTGTACATGCTGTTAACGGCTCCGC
CCACTATTAATGAAATTAAAAATTCCAATTTTAAAAAACGCAGCAAGAGAAACATTTGTATGAAAGAATG
CGTAGAAGGAAAGAAAAATGTCGTCGACATGCTGAACAACAAGATTAATATGCCTCCGTGTATAAAAAAA
ATATTGAACGATTTGAAAGAAAACAATGTACCGCGCGGCGGTATGTACAGGAAGAGGTTTATACTAAACT
GTTACATTGCAAACGTGGTTTCGTGTGCCAAGTGTGAAAACCGATGTTTAATCAAGGCTCTGACGCATTT
CTACAACCACGACTCCAAGTGTGTGGGTGAAGTCATGCATCTTTTAATCAAATCCCAAGATGTGTATAAA
CCACCAAACTGCCAAAAAATGAAAACTGTCGACAAGCTCTGTCCGTTTGCTGGCAACTGCAAGGGTCTCA
ATCCTATTTGTAATTATTGAATAATAAAACAATTATAAATGTCAAATTTGTTTTTTATTAACGATACAAA
CCAAACGCAACAAGAACATTTGTAGTATTATCTATAATTGAAAACGCGTAGTTATAATCGCTGAGGTAAT
ATTTAAAATCATTTTCAAATGATTCACAGTTAATTTGCGACAATATAATTTTATTTTCACATAAACTAGA
CGCCTTGTCGTCTTCTTCTTCGTATTCCTTCTCTTTTTCATTTTTCTCCTCATAAAAATTAACATAGTTA
TTATCGTATCCATATATGTATCTATCGTATAGAGTAAATTTTTTGTTGTCATAAATATATATGTCTTTTT
TAATGGGGTGTATAGTACCGCTGCGCATAGTTTTTCTGTAATTTACAACAGTGCTATTTTCTGGTAGTTC
TTCGGAGTGTGTTGCTTTAATTATTAAATTTATATAATCAATGAATTTGGGATCGTCGGTTTTGTACAAT
ATGTTGCCGGCATAGTACGCAGCTTCTTCTAGTTCAATTACACCATTTTTTAGCAGCACCGGATTAACAT
AACTTTCCAAAATGTTGTACGAACCGTTAAACAAAAACAGTTCACCTCCCTTTTCTATACTATTGTCTGC
GAGCAGTTGTTTGTTGTTAAAAATAACAGCCATTGTAATGAGACGCACAAACTAATATCACAAACTGGAA
ATGTCTATCAATATATAGTTGCTGATATCATGGAGATAATTAAAATGATAACCATCTCGCAAATAAATAA
GTATTTTACTGTTTTCGTAACAGTTTTGTAATAAAAAAACCTATAAATATTCCGGATTATTCATACCGTC
CCACCATCGGGCGCGGATCAGATCTAAAATGAAATTCTTAGTCAACGTTGCCCTTGTTTTTATGGTCGTA
TACATTTCTTACATCTATGCGGCCGCTAAAGAGGTCTGCTACGGACAACTTGGCTGCTTTTCTGATGAAA
AACCATGGGCAGGAACCCTTCAGCGACCTGTAAAATTACTTCCCTGGTCCCCCGAGGACATTGACACCCG
CTTTCTTCTGTACACAAATGAAAATCCAAACAACTTCCAACTAATCACTGGCACGGAACCAGACACCATT
GAGGCTTCAAACTTCCAACTGGACCGCAAGACACGCTTCATCATCCATGGCTTCTTAGACAAGGCGGAGG
ACAGCTGGCCATCGGACATGTGCAAGAAAATGTTTGAAGTGGAGAAGGTGAACTGCATCTGTGTGGACTG
GAGGCACGGGTCCCGGGCAATGTACACCCAAGCCGTGCAAAACATTCGGGTTGTTGGGGCGGAGACAGCT
TTCTTAATACAAGCACTGTCGACGCAGCTGGGGTACAGCCTTGAGGACGTGCATGTCATCGGCCACAGCC
TGGGCGCGCACACGGCCGCGGAGGCGGGCAGGAGGCTGGGGGGCCGCGTGGGCAGGATCACAGGGCTGGA
TCCAGCAGGGCCGTGCTTCCAGGATGAACCTGAGGAGGTTCGGTTGGATCCATCTGACGCCGTGTTTGTG
GATGTGATTCACACAGATTCTTCTCCCATAGTTCCTTCCCTAGGTTTCGGAATGAGCCAAAAGGTGGGCC
ATCTGGATTTCTTTCCAAATGGAGGAAAGGAAATGCCCGGATGTAAGAAAAATGTCCTTTCAACCATTAC
TGATATTGATGGAATATGGGAAGGAATTGGTGGCTTTGTGTCTTGCAATCACCTAAGAAGCTTCGAGTAT
TACTCAAGCAGCGTCCTCAACCCTGATGGCTTCCTGGGCTATCCCTGTGCCTCCTACGATGAGTTTCAGG
AGAGTAAGTGTTTCCCTTGTCCAGCTGAAGGATGCCCCAAAATGGGGCACTATGCTGACCAATTTAAGGG
GAAAACAAGTGCTGTGGAACAAACCTTTTTCCTGAACACAGGAGAGAGTGGTAACTTTACTAGTTGGAGA
TATAAGGTATCAGTCACACTTTCTGGAAAAGAGAAAGTGAATGGGTACATCAGGATTGCTTTGTATGGAA
GTAATGAAAACTCGAAACAATATGAGATTTTCAAAGGATCCCTCAAACCAGATGCAAGTCACACGTGTGC
TATTGATGTGGATTTTAATGTTGGAAAAATACAGAAAGTTAAATTCCTCTGGAACAAACGTGGGATAAAT
CTATCTGAGCCCAAACTGGGGGCTTCCCAAATCACAGTGCAAAGTGGTGAAGATGGGACTGAGTATAATT
TTTGTAGCAGCGACACTGTGGAAGAAAACGTCTTGCAATCTCTTTACCCTTGTGAATTCGTCGAGCACCA
CCACCACCACCACCACCACTAATTGATTAATACCTAGGTCGACGCGATCCTTTCCTGGGACCCGGCAAGA
ACCAAAAACTCACTCTCTTCAAGGAAATCCGTAATGTTAAACCCGACACGATGAAGCTTGTCGTTGGATG
GAAAGGAAAAGAGTTCTACAGGGAAACTTGGACCCGCTTCATGGAAGACAGCTTCCCCATTGTTAACGAC
CAAGAAGTGATGGATGTTTTCCTTGTTGTCAACATGCGTCCCACTAGACCCAACCGTTGTTACAAATTCC
TGGCCCAACACGCTCTGCGTTGCGACCCCGACTATGTACCTCATGACGTGATTAGGATCGTCGAGCCTTC
ATGGGTGGGCAGCAACAACGAGTACCGCATCAGCCTGGCTAAGAAGGGCGGCGGCTGCCCAATAATGAAC
CTTCACTCTGAGTACACCAACTCGTTCGAACAGTTCATCGATCGTGTCATCTGGGAGAACTTCTACAAGC
CCATCGTTTACATCGGTACCGACTCTGCTGAAGAGGAGGAAATTCTCCTTGAAGTTTCCCTGGTGTTCAA
AGTAAAGGAGTTTGCACCAGACGCACCTCTGTTCACTGGTCCGGCGTATTAAAACACGATACATTGTTAT
TAGTACATTTATTAAGCGCTAGATTCTGTGCGTTGTTGATTTACAGACAATTGTTGTACGTATTTTAATA
ATTCATTAAATTTATAATCTTTAGGGTGGTATGTTAGAGCGAAAATCAAATGATTTTCAGCGTCTTTATA
TCTGAATTTAAATATTAAATCCTCAATAGATTTGTAAAATAGGTTTCGATTAGTTTCAAACAAGGGTTGT
TTTTCCGAACCGATGGCTGGACTATCTAATGGATTTTCGCTCAACGCCACAAAACTTGCCAAATCTTGTA
GCAGCAATCTAGCTTTGTCGATATTCGTTTGTGTTTTGTTTTGTAATAAAGGTTCGACGTCGTTCAAAAT
ATTATGCGCTTTTGTATTTCTTTCATCACTGTCGTTAGTGTACAATTGACTCGACGTAAACACGTTAAAT
AAAGCTTGGACATATTTAACATCGGGCGTGTTAGCTTTATTAGGCCGATTATCGTCGTCGTCCCAACCCT
CGTCGTTAGAAGTTGCTTCCGAAGACGATTTTGCCATAGCCACACGACGCCTATTAATTGTGTCGGCTAA
CACGTCCGCGATCAAATTTGTAGTTGAGCTTTTTGGAATTATTTCTGATTGCGGGCGTTTTTGGGCGGGT
TTCAATCTAACTGTGCCCGATTTTAATTCAGACAACACGTTAGAAAGCGATGGTGCAGGCGGTGGTAACA
TTTCAGACGGCAAATCTACTAATGGCGGCGGTGGTGGAGCT
Features (pLannotate 1.2.2; 26 found; start..end, strand, type, name):
      1..610     +  CDS            ORF1629 (fragment): baculovirus capsid-associated protein required for viral replication
    608..895     -  CDS            P61 (fragment): P78_NPVAC - Experimental evidence at protein level: Swiss-Prot protein existence level 1. Plays a role in the transport of the nucleocapsids from the cytoplasm toward the host nucleus together with the host actin- polymerizing Arp2/3 complex. From Autographa californica nuclear polyhedrosis virus (AcMNPV).
    894..1514    +  CDS            PK1 (fragment): PK1_NPVAC - Also known as PK-1. Experimental evidence at transcript level: Swiss-Prot protein existence level 2. Serine/threonine protein kinase that plays a role in viral propagation by phosphorylating various viral and cellular substrates including the viral p6.9 protein or host histone H1. Participates in nucleocapsid assembly and polyhedra formation. From Autographa californica nuclear polyhedrosis virus (AcMNPV).
   1549..1571    -  protein_bind   lac operator (fragment): The lac repressor binds to the lac operator to inhibit transcription in E. coli. This inhibition can be relieved by adding lactose or isopropyl-β-D-thiogalactopyranoside (IPTG). lac repressor encoded by lacI
   1575..1605    -  promoter       lac promoter: promoter for the E. coli lac operon
   1620..1641    -  protein_bind   CAP binding site: CAP binding activates transcription in the presence of cAMP. E. coli catabolite activator protein
   1654..1746    -  CDS            lacI (fragment): lac repressor; lacI; The lac repressor binds to the lac operator to inhibit transcription in E. coli. This inhibition can be relieved by adding lactose or isopropyl-β-D-thiogalactopyranoside (IPTG).
   1929..2517    -  rep_origin     ori: high-copy-number ColE1/pMB1/pBR322/pUC origin of replication
   2688..3548    -  CDS            AmpR: β-lactamase; bla; confers resistance to ampicillin, carbenicillin, and related antibiotics
   3549..3653    -  promoter       AmpR promoter: bla
   3748..3783    +  CDS            rop (fragment): Rop protein, which maintains plasmids at low copy number; rop
   3885..3984    +  misc_feature   bom (fragment): basis of mobility region from pBR322
   3990..4144    -  CDS            lacZα (fragment): LacZα fragment of β-galactosidase; lacZ fragment
   4222..4725    +  CDS            PTP: PTP_NPVAC - Experimental evidence at protein level: Swiss-Prot protein existence level 1. Plays a role in the regulation and processing of late viral mRNAs by displaying RNA 5'-triphosphatase and diphosphatase activities. From Autographa californica nuclear polyhedrosis virus (AcMNPV).
   4763..5746    -  CDS            Y002_NPVAC: Protein predicted: Swiss-Prot protein existence level 4. From Autographa californica nuclear polyhedrosis virus (AcMNPV).
   5806..5964    -  CDS            CTL: CXOL_NPVAC - Also known as CTX. Protein inferred from homology: Swiss-Prot protein existence level 3. From Autographa californica nuclear polyhedrosis virus (AcMNPV).
   6017..6469    -  CDS            Y004_NPVAC: Protein predicted: Swiss-Prot protein existence level 4. From Autographa californica nuclear polyhedrosis virus (AcMNPV).
   6498..6824    +  CDS            Y005_NPVAC: Protein predicted: Swiss-Prot protein existence level 4. From Autographa californica nuclear polyhedrosis virus (AcMNPV).
   6808..7437    +  CDS            LEF-2: LEF2_NPVAC - Experimental evidence at protein level: Swiss-Prot protein existence level 1. Plays an essential role in viral DNA replication. Does not seem to participate in the initiation step but is rather important for the amplification of DNA. Also required for expression from the vp39 and polh promoters. From Autographa californica nuclear polyhedrosis virus (AcMNPV).
   7316..8143    +  misc_recomb    baculovirus recombination region (lef2/ORF603): contains ORF603 and part of lef2
   8147..8238    +  promoter       polyhedrin promoter: polh from Autographa californica; promoter for the baculovirus polyhedrin gene
   8289..8350    +  sig_peptide    melittin signal sequence: signal sequence from honeybee melittin
   8358..9713    +  CDS            PNLIPRP2: LIPR2_HUMAN - Also known as PLRP2 From Homo sapiens (Human).
   9726..9749    +  CDS            9xHis (fragment): 9xHis affinity tag
   9752..10339   +  CDS            PH (fragment): PYHD_NPVAC - Also known as P29, POLH. Experimental evidence at protein level: Swiss-Prot protein existence level 1. Major component of the virus occlusion bodies which are large proteinaceous structures termed polyhedra. These structures serve as the protective package for the virus particles outside the infected host and allow natural transmission of virus between insect hosts, assisting persistence in the environment. Forms the paracrystalline lattice of polyhedra and interacts with enveloped virions as well as other accessory molecules and structures to form a mature viral occlusion body. F
  10343..10715   +  3'UTR          polyhedrin 3' UTR: 3' UTR from the Autographa californica nucleopolyhedrovirus polyhedrin gene (Suzuki et al., 2006)
