[The description below was written by a language model from this plasmid's Addgene catalogue record and pLannotate feature annotations shown in this document.]
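Description:
LIPS:SDC101a-A08:C34411 is a baculovirus transfer plasmid built on the pAB-LIC C backbone for producing a secreted human protein in insect cells for structure determination. It is maintained in E. coli through a high-copy ColE1/pUC-type origin and an ampicillin resistance gene (β-lactamase with its own promoter). Remnants of lac regulatory elements, lacZα, rop and bom are also annotated in the bacterial portion. The full sequence record is about 11.1 kb, much of it AcMNPV genomic DNA. One side carries PTP, several predicted ORFs, LEF-2 and the lef2/ORF603 recombination region. The other carries ORF1629 and fragments of neighbouring viral genes such as PK1. These flanks provide homology for recombination with baculoviral DNA, which moves the expression cassette into the polyhedrin locus to generate recombinant virus.

The cassette is driven by the very late polyhedrin promoter. It encodes an N-terminal honeybee melittin signal peptide, which directs the product into the secretory pathway, followed by a 1356 bp human insert introduced by ligation-independent cloning. A C-terminal 8xHis tag allows affinity purification; the annotation software labels this tag as a partial 9xHis. A polyhedrin coding fragment and the polyhedrin 3' UTR lie downstream. The catalogue names the insert LIPS, while the feature table identifies the coding sequence as PNLIPRP2 (pancreatic lipase-related protein 2, PLRP2). The record gives no explanation for the difference in naming. The depositor notes that the insert may not cover the entire coding region, and the record links the clone to a deposited crystal structure.
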