Addgene plasmid #183978: LIPS:SDC101a-A08:C34411
Purpose: Baculovirus expression for structure determination. May not contain entire coding region of gene.
Depositing lab: Cheryl Arrowsmith. Depositing organization: University of Toronto.
Backbone
  Vector backbone: pAB- LIC C
  Backbone manufacturer: Plasmid #62288
  Vector type: Baculovirus Expresssion
Growth in bacteria
  Bacterial resistance: Ampicillin, 100 μg/mL
  Growth temperature: 37°C
  Growth strain: DH5alpha
  Copy number: High Copy
Gene/Insert
  Gene/Insert name: LIPS (alt name: 2OXE)
  Species: H. sapiens (human)
  Insert size (bp): 1356
  Promoter: Polyhedrin
  Tag / fusion protein: N-terminal Honeybee melittin signal:MKFLVNVALVFMVVYISYIYAAA (N terminal on insert); C-terminal 8xHis tag:EFVEHHHHHHHH (C terminal on insert)
  Cloning method: Ligation Independent Cloning
  Sequencing primers: 5′ phF:AGACGCACAAACTAATATCACAAACTGGA; 3′ mR:CGTGTCGGGTTTAACATTACGGAT
Terms and licenses: Academic/Nonprofit Terms; Industry Terms: Not Available to Industry
Depositor comments: SGC Clone Sample ID: LIPS:SDC101a-A08:C34411. PDB link: https://www.rcsb.org/structure/2OXE
How to cite: LIPS:SDC101a-A08:C34411 was a gift from Cheryl Arrowsmith (Addgene plasmid # 183978 ; http://n2t.net/addgene:183978 ; RRID:Addgene_183978)
